Addgene plasmid #158305: pLKO_Tag.FLAG.S.Ollas_NGFR
Purpose: Protein Barcode (Pro-Code) for vector/cell tracking. Contains U6 trRNA cassette for sgRNA cloning. Enables phenotypic CRISPR screens at a single cell resolution (using cytometry).
Depositing lab: Brian Brown. Depositing organization: Icahn School of Medicine at Mount Sinai. Publication: Protein Barcodes Enable High-Dimensional Single-Cell CRISPR Screens. Wroblewska A, Dhainaut M, Ben-Zvi B, Rose SA, Park ES, Amir ED, Bektesevic A, Baccarini A, Merad M, Rahman AH, Brown BD. Cell. 2018 Nov 1;175(4):1141-1155.e16. doi: 10.1016/j.cell.2018.09.022. Epub 2018 Oct 18. PubMed 30343902.
Backbone
  Vector backbone: pLKO
  Backbone size w/o insert (bp): 9000
  Vector type: Lentiviral, CRISPR
Growth in bacteria
  Bacterial resistance: Ampicillin, 100 μg/mL
  Growth temperature: 37°C
  Growth strain: NEB Stable
  Copy number: High Copy
Gene/Insert
  Gene/Insert name: Pro-Code Tagged human dNGFR
  Species: H. sapiens (human)
  Insert size (bp): 1000
  Mutation: Truncation of the signaling domain
  Entrez Gene: NGFR (a.k.a. CD271, Gp80-LNGFR, TNFRSF16, p75(NTR), p75NTR)
  Promoter: EF1a
  Tag / fusion protein: Tag.FLAG.S.Ollas (N terminal on insert)
  Cloning method: Restriction Enzyme; 5′ cloning site Unknown (unknown if destroyed)
  Sequencing primers: 5′ cctttttgagtttggatcttggttcat
Terms and licenses: Academic/Nonprofit Terms; Industry Terms: Not Available to Industry
How to cite: pLKO_Tag.FLAG.S.Ollas_NGFR was a gift from Brian Brown (Addgene plasmid # 158305 ; http://n2t.net/addgene:158305 ; RRID:Addgene_158305)
