[The description below was written by a language model from this plasmid's Addgene catalogue record and pLannotate feature annotations shown in this document.]
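Description:
pLKO_Tag.FLAG.S.Ollas_NGFR is a lentiviral CRISPR vector on the pLKO backbone, about 8.9 kb in the sequenced record. It combines a guide RNA expression cassette with a protein barcode ("Pro-Code") reporter. In bacteria it is maintained through a high-copy ColE1/pUC-type origin with ampicillin resistance (AmpR), and an f1 origin is also present. The viral portion has a third-generation layout. An RSV promoter fused to a truncated HIV-1 5' LTR drives genomic RNA production in packaging cells. It is followed by the Ψ packaging signal with a partial gag sequence, the Rev response element for Rev-dependent nuclear export, and a cPPT/CTS. A WPRE to enhance transcript expression lies just upstream of the truncated 3' LTR, which precedes an SV40 polyadenylation signal and SV40 origin.

Two expression units sit between the LTRs. A human U6 Pol III promoter lies upstream of the S. pyogenes Cas9 guide RNA scaffold, providing the site into which an sgRNA spacer is cloned; no Cas9 is annotated in the vector, so it presumably must be supplied separately. Downstream, the EF-1α promoter drives human NGFR with its signaling domain truncated (dNGFR), giving an inert cell-surface scaffold. According to the catalogue entry, the N-terminus carries a combination of epitope tags named Tag.FLAG.S.Ollas. These tags are not annotated individually in the feature table, which shows only the NGFR fragment.

Each epitope combination acts as an antibody-detectable barcode that can be paired with a given guide. Transduced cells can therefore be tracked and assigned to a perturbation by cytometry. This supports pooled phenotypic CRISPR screens read out at single-cell resolution, as well as general vector or cell tracking.
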