Features (pLannotate 1.2.2; 29 found; start..end, strand, type, name):
     50..290     +  promoter       U6 promoter: RNA polymerase III promoter for human U6 snRNA
    317..392     +  misc_RNA       gRNA scaffold: guide RNA scaffold for the Streptococcus pyogenes CRISPR/Cas9 system
    440..557     +  misc_feature   cPPT/CTS: central polypurine tract and central termination sequence of HIV-1
    624..690     +  CDS            small t antigen (fragment): SV40 (simian virus 40) small t antigen
    697..1875    +  promoter       EF-1α promoter: strong constitutive promoter for human elongation factor EF-1α
   1892..1917    +  misc_feature   MCS (fragment): multiple cloning site
   1930..2907    +  CDS            NGFR (fragment): TNR16_HUMAN - Also known as TNFRSF16. Experimental evidence at protein level: Swiss-Prot protein existence level 1. Low affinity receptor which can bind to NGF, BDNF, NTF3, and NTF4. Forms a heterodimeric receptor with SORCS2 that binds the precursor forms of NGF, BDNF and NTF3 with high affinity, and has much lower affinity for mature NGF and BDNF (PubMed:24908487). Plays an important role in differentiation and survival of specific neuronal populations during development (By similarity). Can mediate cell survival as well as cell death of neural cells. Plays a role in the inactivation of RHOA
   2938..3526    +  misc_feature   WPRE: woodchuck hepatitis virus posttranscriptional regulatory element
   3531..3668    +  CDS            nef (fragment): NEF_HV1LA - Experimental evidence at protein level: Swiss-Prot protein existence level 1. Extracellular Nef protein targets CD4(+) T-lymphocytes for apoptosis by interacting with CXCR4 surface receptors. From Human immunodeficiency virus type 1 group M subtype B (isolate Lai) (HIV-1).
   3654..3834    +  LTR            5' LTR (truncated): truncated 5' long terminal repeat (LTR) from HIV-1
   3906..4027    +  polyA_signal   SV40 poly(A) signal: SV40 polyadenylation signal
   4067..4202    +  rep_origin     SV40 ori: SV40 origin of replication
   4223..4241    -  promoter       T7 promoter: promoter for bacteriophage T7 RNA polymerase
   4249..4404    +  CDS            lacZα (fragment): LacZα fragment of β-galactosidase; lacZ fragment
   4409..4837    +  rep_origin     f1 ori (sequence partly withheld): f1 bacteriophage origin of replication; arrow indicates direction of (+) strand synthesis
   4890..4994    +  promoter       AmpR promoter: bla
   4995..5855    +  CDS            AmpR: β-lactamase; bla; confers resistance to ampicillin, carbenicillin, and related antibiotics
   6026..6614    +  rep_origin     ori: high-copy-number ColE1/pMB1/pBR322/pUC origin of replication
   6797..6889    +  CDS            lacI (fragment): lac repressor; lacI; The lac repressor binds to the lac operator to inhibit transcription in E. coli. This inhibition can be relieved by adding lactose or isopropyl-β-D-thiogalactopyranoside (IPTG).
   6902..6923    +  protein_bind   CAP binding site: CAP binding activates transcription in the presence of cAMP. E. coli catabolite activator protein
   6938..6968    +  promoter       lac promoter: promoter for the E. coli lac operon
   6976..6992    +  protein_bind   lac operator: The lac repressor binds to the lac operator to inhibit transcription in E. coli. This inhibition can be relieved by adding lactose or isopropyl-β-D-thiogalactopyranoside (IPTG). lac repressor encoded by lacI
   7037..7055    +  promoter       T3 promoter: promoter for bacteriophage T3 RNA polymerase
   7083..7309    +  promoter       RSV promoter: Rous sarcoma virus enhancer/promoter
   7310..7490    +  LTR            5' LTR (truncated): truncated 5' long terminal repeat (LTR) from HIV-1
   7537..7662    +  misc_feature   HIV-1 Ψ: packaging signal of human immunodeficiency virus type 1
   7646..8009    +  CDS            HIV-1 gag (fragment): gag protein from human immunodeficiency virus 1; gag
   8155..8388    +  misc_feature   RRE: The Rev response element (RRE) of HIV-1 allows for Rev-dependent mRNA export from the nucleus to the cytoplasm.
   8765..8865    +  CDS            Rev (fragment): human immunodeficiency virus 1 (HIV-1) Rev protein; rev; enhances nuclear export of unspliced and incompletely spliced viral mRNAs
>Addgene plasmid #158305 | pLKO_Tag.FLAG.S.Ollas_NGFR | addgene full sequence | sequence record 329761 | Addgene NGS Result
TCGACGGTATCGATCACGAGACTAGTATCGAGCGGCCGCCCCCTTCACCGAGGGCCTATTTCCCATGATT
CCTTCATATTTGCATATACGATACAAGGCTGTTAGAGAGATAATTGGAATTAATTTGACTGTAAACACAA
AGATATTAGTACAAAATACGTGACGTAGAAAGTAATAATTTCTTGGGTAGTTTGCAGTTTTAAAATTATG
TTTTAAAATGGACTATCATATGCTTACCGTAACTTGAAAGTATTTCGATTTCTTGGCTTTATATATCTTG
TGGAAAGGACGAAACACCGGGTCTTCGAGAAGACCTGTTTTAGAGCTAGAAATAGCAAGTTAAAATAAGG
CTAGTCCGTTATCAACTTGAAAAAGTGGCACCGAGTCGGTGCTTTTTTTAATTCTCGACCTCGAGACAAA
TGGCAGTATTCATCCACAATTTTAAAAGAAAAGGGGGGATTGGGGGGTACAGTGCAGGGGAAAGAATAGT
AGACATAATAGCAACAGACATACAAACTAAAGAATTACAAAAACAAATTACAAAAATTCAAAATTTTCGG
GTTTATTACAGGGACAGCAGAGATCCACTTTGGCCGCGGCTCGAGGCGATAAGCTTTGCAAAGATGGATA
AAGTTTTAAACAGAGAGGAATCTTTGCAGCTAATGGACCTTCTAGGTCTTGAAAGGAGTGGGAATTGGCT
CCGGTGCCCGTCAGTGGGCAGAGCGCACATCGCCCACAGTCCCCGAGAAGTTGGGGGGAGGGGTCGGCAA
TTGAACCGGTGCCTAGAGAAGGTGGCGCGGGGTAAACTGGGAAAGTGATGTCGTGTACTGGCTCCGCCTT
TTTCCCGAGGGTGGGGGAGAACCGTATATAAGTGCAGTAGTCGCCGTGAACGTTCTTTTTCGCAACGGGT
TTGCCGCCAGAACACAGGTAAGTGCCGTGTGTGGTTCCCGCGGGCCTGGCCTCTTTACGGGTTATGGCCC
TTGCGTGCCTTGAATTACTTCCACCTGGCTGCAGTACGTGATTCTTGATCCCGAGCTTCGGGTTGGAAGT
GGGTGGGAGAGTTCGAGGCCTTGCGCTTAAGGAGCCCCTTCGCCTCGTGCTTGAGTTGAGGCCTGGCCTG
GGCGCTGGGGCCGCCGCGTGCGAATCTGGTGGCACCTTCGCGCCTGTCTCGCTGCTTTCGATAAGTCTCT
AGCCATTTAAAATTTTTGATGACCTGCTGCGACGCTTTTTTTCTGGCAAGATAGTCTTGTAAATGCGGGC
CAAGATCTGCACACTGGTATTTCGGTTTTTGGGGCCGCGGGCGGCGACGGGGCCCGTGCGTCCCAGCGCA
CATGTTCGGCGAGGCGGGGCCTGCGAGCGCGGCCACCGAGAATCGGACGGGGGTAGTCTCAAGCTGGCCG
GCCTGCTCTGGTGCCTGGCCTCGCGCCGCCGTGTATCGCCCCGCCCTGGGCGGCAAGGCTGGCCCGGTCG
GCACCAGTTGCGTGAGCGGAAAGATGGCCGCTTCCCGGCCCTGCTGCAGGGAGCTCAAAATGGAGGACGC
GGCGCTCGGGAGAGCGGGCGGGTGAGTCACCCACACAAAGGAAAAGGGCCTTTCCGTCCTCAGCCGTCGC
TTCATGTGACTCCACGGAGTACCGGGCGCCGTCCAGGCACCTCGATTAGTTCTCGAGCTTTTGGAGTACG
TCGTCTTTAGGTTGGGGGGAGGGGTTTTATGCGATGGAGTTTCCCCACACTGAGTGGGTGGAGACTGAAG
TTAGGCCAGCTTGGCACTTGATGTAATTCTCCTTGGAATTTGCCCTTTTTGAGTTTGGATCTTGGTTCAT
TCTCAAGCCTCAGACAGTGGTTCAAAGTTTTTTTCTTCCATTTCAGGTGTCGTGAGGAATTCTGCAGTCG
ATCGACGGTACCGCGGGCCCGGGATCCACGGTCGCCACCATGGGGGCAGGTGCCACCGGCCGCGCCATGG
ACGGGCCGCGCCTGCTGCTGTTGCTGCTTCTGGGGGTGTCCCTTGGAGGTGCCAAGGAGGCATGCGACTA
CAAAGACGATGACGACAAGGGAGGAGGCGGGGGAGGGAAGGAGACCGCCGCCGCCAAGTTCGAGAGGCAG
CACATGGACAGCGGAGGAGGCGGGGGAGGGAGCGGCTTCGCCAACGAGCTGGGCCCCAGGCTGATGGGCA
AGTGCCCCACAGGCCTGTACACACACAGCGGTGAGTGCTGCAAAGCCTGCAACCTGGGCGAGGGTGTGGC
CCAGCCTTGTGGAGCCAACCAGACCGTGTGTGAGCCCTGCCTGGACAGCGTGACGTTCTCCGACGTGGTG
AGCGCGACCGAGCCGTGCAAGCCGTGCACCGAGTGCGTGGGGCTCCAGAGCATGTCGGCGCCGTGCGTGG
AGGCCGACGACGCCGTGTGCCGCTGCGCCTACGGCTACTACCAGGATGAGACGACTGGGCGCTGCGAGGC
GTGCCGCGTGTGCGAGGCGGGCTCGGGCCTCGTGTTCTCCTGCCAGGACAAGCAGAACACCGTGTGCGAG
GAGTGCCCCGACGGCACGTATTCCGACGAGGCCAACCACGTGGACCCGTGCCTGCCCTGCACCGTGTGCG
AGGACACCGAGCGCCAGCTCCGCGAGTGCACACGCTGGGCCGACGCCGAGTGCGAGGAGATCCCTGGCCG
TTGGATTACACGGTCCACACCCCCAGAGGGCTCGGACAGCACAGCCCCCAGCACCCAGGAGCCTGAGGCA
CCTCCAGAACAAGACCTCATAGCCAGCACGGTGGCAGGTGTGGTGACCACAGTGATGGGCAGCTCCCAGC
CCGTGGTGACCCGAGGCACCACCGACAACCTCATCCCTGTCTATTGCTCCATCCTGGCTGCTGTGGTTGT
GGGCCTTGTGGCCTACATAGCCTTCAAGAGGTGGAACAGGGGTATCCTCTAGAGCGGCCGCGTCGACAAT
CAACCTCTGGATTACAAAATTTGTGAAAGATTGACTGGTATTCTTAACTATGTTGCTCCTTTTACGCTAT
GTGGATACGCTGCTTTAATGCCTTTGTATCATGCTATTGCTTCCCGTATGGCTTTCATTTTCTCCTCCTT
GTATAAATCCTGGTTGCTGTCTCTTTATGAGGAGTTGTGGCCCGTTGTCAGGCAACGTGGCGTGGTGTGC
ACTGTGTTTGCTGACGCAACCCCCACTGGTTGGGGCATTGCCACCACCTGTCAGCTCCTTTCCGGGACTT
TCGCTTTCCCCCTCCCTATTGCCACGGCGGAACTCATCGCCGCCTGCCTTGCCCGCTGCTGGACAGGGGC
TCGGCTGTTGGGCACTGACAATTCCGTGGTGTTGTCGGGGAAGCTGACGTCCTTTCCATGGCTGCTCGCC
TGTGTTGCCACCTGGATTCTGCGCGGGACGTCCTTCTGCTACGTCCCTTCGGCCCTCAATCCAGCGGACC
TTCCTTCCCGCGGCCTGCTGCCGGCTCTGCGGCCTCTTCCGCATCTTCGCCTTCGCCCTCAGACGAGTCG
GATCTCCCTTTGGGCCGCCTCCCCGCCTGGGTACCTTTAAGACCAATGACTTACAAGGCAGCTGTAGATC
TTAGCCACTTTTTAAAAGAAAAGGGGGGACTGGAAGGGCTAATTCACTCCCAACGAAGATAAGATCTGCT
TTTTGCTTGTACTGGGTCTCTCTGGTTAGACCAGATCTGAGCCTGGGAGCTCTCTGGCTAACTAGGGAAC
CCACTGCTTAAGCCTCAATAAAGCTTGCCTTGAGTGCTTCAAGTAGTGTGTGCCCGTCTGTTGTGTGACT
CTGGTAACTAGAGATCCCTCAGACCCTTTTAGTCAGTGTGGAAAATCTCTAGCAGTAGTAGTTCATGTCA
TCTTATTATTCAGTATTTATAACTTGCAAAGAAATGAATATCAGAGAGTGAGAGGAACTTGTTTATTGCA
GCTTATAATGGTTACAAATAAAGCAATAGCATCACAAATTTCACAAATAAAGCATTTTTTTCACTGCATT
CTAGTTGTGGTTTGTCCAAACTCATCAATGTATCTTATCATGTCTGGCTCTAGCTATCCCGCCCCTAACT
CCGCCCATCCCGCCCCTAACTCCGCCCAGTTCCGCCCATTCTCCGCCCCATGGCTGACTAATTTTTTTTA
TTTATGCAGAGGCCGAGGCCGCCTCGGCCTCTGAGCTATTCCAGAAGTAGTGAGGAGGCTTTTTTGGAGG
CCTAGGGACGTACCCAATTCGCCCTATAGTGAGTCGTATTACGCGCGCTCACTGGCCGTCGTTTTACAAC
GTCGTGACTGGGAAAACCCTGGCGTTACCCAACTTAATCGCCTTGCAGCACATCCCCCTTTCGCCAGCTG
GCGTAATAGCGAAGAGGCCCGCACCGATCGCCCTTCCCAACAGTTGCGCAGCCTGAATGGCGAATGGG
[124 nt withheld, positions 4409-4532]
C
[91 nt withheld, positions 4534-4624]
A
[49 nt withheld, positions 4626-4674]
CCTTTGACGTTGGAGTCCACGTTCTTT
[37 nt withheld, positions 4702-4738]
ACCCTATCTCGGTCTATTCTTTTGATTTATAAGGGATTTTGCCGATTTCGGCCTATTGGTTAAAAAATGA
GCTGATTTAACAAAAATTTAACGCGAATTTTAACAAAATATTAACGCTTACAATTTAGGTGGCACTTTTC
GGGGAAATGTGCGCGGAACCCCTATTTGTTTATTTTTCTAAATACATTCAAATATGTATCCGCTCATGAG
ACAATAACCCTGATAAATGCTTCAATAATATTGAAAAAGGAAGAGTATGAGTATTCAACATTTCCGTGTC
GCCCTTATTCCCTTTTTTGCGGCATTTTGCCTTCCTGTTTTTGCTCACCCAGAAACGCTGGTGAAAGTAA
AAGATGCTGAAGATCAGTTGGGTGCACGAGTGGGTTACATCGAACTGGATCTCAACAGCGGTAAGATCCT
TGAGAGTTTTCGCCCCGAAGAACGTTTTCCAATGATGAGCACTTTTAAAGTTCTGCTATGTGGCGCGGTA
TTATCCCGTATTGACGCCGGGCAAGAGCAACTCGGTCGCCGCATACACTATTCTCAGAATGACTTGGTTG
AGTACTCACCAGTCACAGAAAAGCATCTTACGGATGGCATGACAGTAAGAGAATTATGCAGTGCTGCCAT
AACCATGAGTGATAACACTGCGGCCAACTTACTTCTGACAACGATCGGAGGACCGAAGGAGCTAACCGCT
TTTTTGCACAACATGGGGGATCATGTAACTCGCCTTGATCGTTGGGAACCGGAGCTGAATGAAGCCATAC
CAAACGACGAGCGTGACACCACGATGCCTGTAGCAATGGCAACAACGTTGCGCAAACTATTAACTGGCGA
ACTACTTACTCTAGCTTCCCGGCAACAATTAATAGACTGGATGGAGGCGGATAAAGTTGCAGGACCACTT
CTGCGCTCGGCCCTTCCGGCTGGCTGGTTTATTGCTGATAAATCTGGAGCCGGTGAGCGTGGGTCTCGCG
GTATCATTGCAGCACTGGGGCCAGATGGTAAGCCCTCCCGTATCGTAGTTATCTACACGACGGGGAGTCA
GGCAACTATGGATGAACGAAATAGACAGATCGCTGAGATAGGTGCCTCACTGATTAAGCATTGGTAACTG
TCAGACCAAGTTTACTCATATATACTTTAGATTGATTTAAAACTTCATTTTTAATTTAAAAGGATCTAGG
TGAAGATCCTTTTTGATAATCTCATGACCAAAATCCCTTAACGTGAGTTTTCGTTCCACTGAGCGTCAGA
CCCCGTAGAAAAGATCAAAGGATCTTCTTGAGATCCTTTTTTTCTGCGCGTAATCTGCTGCTTGCAAACA
AAAAAACCACCGCTACCAGCGGTGGTTTGTTTGCCGGATCAAGAGCTACCAACTCTTTTTCCGAAGGTAA
CTGGCTTCAGCAGAGCGCAGATACCAAATACTGTTCTTCTAGTGTAGCCGTAGTTAGGCCACCACTTCAA
GAACTCTGTAGCACCGCCTACATACCTCGCTCTGCTAATCCTGTTACCAGTGGCTGCTGCCAGTGGCGAT
AAGTCGTGTCTTACCGGGTTGGACTCAAGACGATAGTTACCGGATAAGGCGCAGCGGTCGGGCTGAACGG
GGGGTTCGTGCACACAGCCCAGCTTGGAGCGAACGACCTACACCGAACTGAGATACCTACAGCGTGAGCT
ATGAGAAAGCGCCACGCTTCCCGAAGGGAGAAAGGCGGACAGGTATCCGGTAAGCGGCAGGGTCGGAACA
GGAGAGCGCACGAGGGAGCTTCCAGGGGGAAACGCCTGGTATCTTTATAGTCCTGTCGGGTTTCGCCACC
TCTGACTTGAGCGTCGATTTTTGTGATGCTCGTCAGGGGGGCGGAGCCTATGGAAAAACGCCAGCAACGC
GGCCTTTTTACGGTTCCTGGCCTTTTGCTGGCCTTTTGCTCACATGTTCTTTCCTGCGTTATCCCCTGAT
TCTGTGGATAACCGTATTACCGCCTTTGAGTGAGCTGATACCGCTCGCCGCAGCCGAACGACCGAGCGCA
GCGAGTCAGTGAGCGAGGAAGCGGAAGAGCGCCCAATACGCAAACCGCCTCTCCCCGCGCGTTGGCCGAT
TCATTAATGCAGCTGGCACGACAGGTTTCCCGACTGGAAAGCGGGCAGTGAGCGCAACGCAATTAATGTG
AGTTAGCTCACTCATTAGGCACCCCAGGCTTTACACTTTATGCTTCCGGCTCGTATGTTGTGTGGAATTG
TGAGCGGATAACAATTTCACACAGGAAACAGCTATGACCATGATTACGCCAAGCGCGCAATTAACCCTCA
CTAAAGGGAACAAAAGCTGGAGCTGCAAGCTTAATGTAGTCTTATGCAATACTCTTGTAGTCTTGCAACA
TGGTAACGATGAGTTAGCAACATGCCTTACAAGGAGAGAAAAAGCACCGTGCATGGCGATTGGTGGAAGT
AAGGTGGTACGATCGTGCCTTATTAGGAAGGCAACAGACGGGTCTGACATGGATTGGACGAACCACTGAA
TTGCCGCATTGCAGAGATATTGTATTTAAGTGCCTAGCTCGATACATAAACGGGTCTCTCTGGTTAGACC
AGATCTGAGCCTGGGAGCTCTCTGGCTAACTAGGGAACCCACTGCTTAAGCCTCAATAAAGCTTGCCTTG
AGTGCTTCAAGTAGTGTGTGCCCGTCTGTTGTGTGACTCTGGTAACTAGAGATCCCTCAGACCCTTTTAG
TCAGTGTGGAAAATCTCTAGCAGTGGCGCCCGAACAGGGACTTGAAAGCGAAAGGGAAACCAGAGGAGCT
CTCTCGACGCAGGACTCGGCTTGCTGAAGCGCGCACGGCAAGAGGCGAGGGGCGGCGACTGGTGAGTACG
CCAAAAATTTTGACTAGCGGAGGCTAGAAGGAGAGAGATGGGTGCGAGAGCGTCAGTATTAAGCGGGGGA
GAATTAGATCGCGATGGGAAAAAATTCGGTTAAGGCCAGGGGGAAAGAAAAAATATAAATTAAAACATAT
AGTATGGGCAAGCAGGGAGCTAGAACGATTCGCAGTTAATCCTGGCCTGTTAGAAACATCAGAAGGCTGT
AGACAAATACTGGGACAGCTACAACCATCCCTTCAGACAGGATCAGAAGAACTTAGATCATTATATAATA
CAGTAGCAACCCTCTATTGTGTGCATCAAAGGATAGAGATAAAAGACACCAAGGAAGCTTTAGACAAGAT
AGAGGAAGAGCAAAACAAAAGTAAGACCACCGCACAGCAAGCGGCCGCTGATCTTCAGACCTGGAGGAGG
AGATATGAGGGACAATTGGAGAAGTGAATTATATAAATATAAAGTAGTAAAAATTGAACCATTAGGAGTA
GCACCCACCAAGGCAAAGAGAAGAGTGGTGCAGAGAGAAAAAAGAGCAGTGGGAATAGGAGCTTTGTTCC
TTGGGTTCTTGGGAGCAGCAGGAAGCACTATGGGCGCAGCGTCAATGACGCTGACGGTACAGGCCAGACA
ATTATTGTCTGGTATAGTGCAGCAGCAGAACAATTTGCTGAGGGCTATTGAGGCGCAACAGCATCTGTTG
CAACTCACAGTCTGGGGCATCAAGCAGCTCCAGGCAAGAATCCTGGCTGTGGAAAGATACCTAAAGGATC
AACAGCTCCTGGGGATTTGGGGTTGCTCTGGAAAACTCATTTGCACCACTGCTGTGCCTTGGAATGCTAG
TTGGAGTAATAAATCTCTGGAACAGATTTGGAATCACACGACCTGGATGGAGTGGGACAGAGAAATTAAC
AATTACACAAGCTTAATACACTCCTTAATTGAAGAATCGCAAAACCAGCAAGAAAAGAATGAACAAGAAT
TATTGGAATTAGATAAATGGGCAAGTTTGTGGAATTGGTTTAACATAACAAATTGGCTGTGGTATATAAA
ATTATTCATAATGATAGTAGGAGGCTTGGTAGGTTTAAGAATAGTTTTTGCTGTACTTTCTATAGTGAAT
AGAGTTAGGCAGGGATATTCACCATTATCGTTTCAGACCCACCTCCCAACCCCGAGGGGACCCGACAGGC
CCGAAGGAATAGAAGAAGAAGGTGGAGAGAGAGACAGAGACAGATCCATTCGATTAGTGAACGGATC
