>Addgene plasmid #158305 | pLKO_Tag.FLAG.S.Ollas_NGFR | depositor partial sequence | sequence record 305479 | Tagged NGFR
ATGGGGGCAGGTGCCACCGGCCGCGCCATGGACGGGCCGCGCCTGCTGCTGTTGCTGCTTCTGGGGGTGT
CCCTTGGAGGTGCCAAGGAGGCATGCGACTACAAAGACGATGACGACAAGGGAGGAGGCGGGGGAGGGAA
GGAGACCGCCGCCGCCAAGTTCGAGAGGCAGCACATGGACAGCGGAGGAGGCGGGGGAGGGAGCGGCTTC
GCCAACGAGCTGGGCCCCAGGCTGATGGGCAAGTGCCCCACAGGCCTGTACACACACAGCGGTGAGTGCT
GCAAAGCCTGCAACCTGGGCGAGGGTGTGGCCCAGCCTTGTGGAGCCAACCAGACCGTGTGTGAGCCCTG
CCTGGACAGCGTGACGTTCTCCGACGTGGTGAGCGCGACCGAGCCGTGCAAGCCGTGCACCGAGTGCGTG
GGGCTCCAGAGCATGTCGGCGCCGTGCGTGGAGGCCGACGACGCCGTGTGCCGCTGCGCCTACGGCTACT
ACCAGGATGAGACGACTGGGCGCTGCGAGGCGTGCCGCGTGTGCGAGGCGGGCTCGGGCCTCGTGTTCTC
CTGCCAGGACAAGCAGAACACCGTGTGCGAGGAGTGCCCCGACGGCACGTATTCCGACGAGGCCAACCAC
GTGGACCCGTGCCTGCCCTGCACCGTGTGCGAGGACACCGAGCGCCAGCTCCGCGAGTGCACACGCTGGG
CCGACGCCGAGTGCGAGGAGATCCCTGGCCGTTGGATTACACGGTCCACACCCCCAGAGGGCTCGGACAG
CACAGCCCCCAGCACCCAGGAGCCTGAGGCACCTCCAGAACAAGACCTCATAGCCAGCACGGTGGCAGGT
GTGGTGACCACAGTGATGGGCAGCTCCCAGCCCGTGGTGACCCGAGGCACCACCGACAACCTCATCCCTG
TCTATTGCTCCATCCTGGCTGCTGTGGTTGTGGGCCTTGTGGCCTACATAGCCTTCAAGAGGTGGAACAG
GGGTATCCTCTAG
